Addgene plasmid #123389: TRAV16
Purpose: construction of TCR
Depositing lab: Catherine Wu. Depositing organization: Dana-Farber Cancer Institute. Publication: A cloning and expression system to probe T-cell receptor specificity and assess functional avidity to neoantigens. Hu Z, Anandappa AJ, Sun J, Kim J, Leet DE, Bozym DJ, Chen C, Williams L, Shukla SA, Zhang W, Tabbaa D, Steelman S, Olive O, Livak KJ, Kishi H, Muraguchi A, Guleria I, Stevens J, Lane WJ, Burkhardt UE, Fritsch EF, Neuberg D, Ott PA, Keskin DB, Hacohen N, Wu CJ. Blood. 2018 Nov 1;132(18):1911-1921. doi: 10.1182/blood-2018-04-843763. Epub 2018 Aug 27. PubMed 30150207.
Backbone
  Vector backbone: pUC57-kanamycin
  Vector type: Bacterial Expression
Growth in bacteria
  Bacterial resistance: Kanamycin, 50 μg/mL
  Growth temperature: 37°C
  Growth strain: DH5alpha
  Copy number: High Copy
Gene/Insert
  Gene/Insert name: TRAV16
  Species: H. sapiens (human)
  Mutation: WT
  Entrez Gene: TRAV16 (a.k.a. TCRAV16S1, TCRAV9S1)
  Cloning method: Unknown
Terms and licenses: Academic/Nonprofit Terms; Industry Terms: Not Available to Industry
Depositor comments: Cloning Method: Golden Gate.
How to cite: TRAV16 was a gift from Catherine Wu (Addgene plasmid # 123389 ; http://n2t.net/addgene:123389 ; RRID:Addgene_123389)
