[The description below was written by a language model from this plasmid's Addgene catalogue record and pLannotate feature annotations shown in this document.]
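Description:
TRAV16 is a small (about 3.5 kb) bacterial cloning plasmid built on the pUC57-kanamycin backbone. It serves as a modular building block for assembling human T-cell receptor (TCR) expression constructs, not as an expression vector in its own right. It is propagated in E. coli at high copy number from a ColE1/pUC-type origin and selected with kanamycin through the aph(3')-Ia (KanR) gene. The remaining backbone annotations are typical pUC remnants: a lac promoter with operator and CAP binding site, a disrupted lacZα fragment, and short fragments of lacI, rop and the pBR322 bom region. No eukaryotic promoter or polyadenylation signal is annotated. The catalogue's "bacterial expression" label is therefore best read as describing the host used for propagation.

The catalogue names only wild-type human TRAV16 as the insert, but the feature table shows a larger composite cassette on one strand. A TCR beta constant region (TRBC1) coding segment is followed by an F2A peptide from foot-and-mouth disease virus, which runs directly into the TRAV16 alpha-chain variable gene segment. The 2A element causes ribosomal skipping, so that flanking coding regions are released as separate polypeptides. This arrangement suggests a central fragment that would link a beta chain to the start of an alpha chain in a single bicistronic reading frame. The beta variable region, the CDR3/junction sequences and the alpha constant region would presumably come from other parts. The depositor notes Golden Gate as the cloning method, although the type IIS sites used are not annotated. The stated purpose is simply TCR construction, and the associated work concerns cloning and expressing TCRs to test their specificity and functional avidity for neoantigens.
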