Features (pLannotate 1.2.2; 12 found; start..end, strand, type, name):
    137..236     +  misc_feature   bom (fragment): basis of mobility region from pBR322
    242..399     -  CDS            lacZα (fragment): LacZα fragment of β-galactosidase; lacZ fragment
    441..965     +  CDS            TRBC1: TRBC1_HUMAN - Experimental evidence at protein level: Swiss-Prot protein existence level 1. Constant region of T cell receptor (TR) beta chain (PubMed:24600447). Alpha-beta T cell receptors are antigen specific receptors which are essential to the immune response and are present on the cell surface of T lymphocytes. Recognize peptide-major histocompatibility (MH) (pMH) complexes that are displayed by antigen presenting cells (APC), a prerequisite for efficient T cell adaptive immunity against pathogens (PubMed:25493333). Binding of alpha-beta TR to pMH complex initiates TR-CD3 clustering on th
    990..1055    +  CDS            F2A: 2A peptide from foot-and-mouth disease virus polyprotein Eukaryotic ribosomes fail to insert a peptide bond between the Gly and Pro residues, yielding separate polypeptides.
   1056..1367    +  CDS            TRAV16: TVA16_HUMAN - Protein inferred from homology: Swiss-Prot protein existence level 3. V region of the variable domain of T cell receptor (TR) alpha chain that participates in the antigen recognition (PubMed:24600447). Alpha-beta T cell receptors are antigen specific receptors which are essential to the immune response and are present on the cell surface of T lymphocytes. Recognize peptide-major histocompatibility (MH) (pMH) complexes that are displayed by antigen presenting cells (APC), a prerequisite for efficient T cell adaptive immunity against pathogens (PubMed:25493333). Binding of alpha-be
   1456..1472    -  protein_bind   lac operator: The lac repressor binds to the lac operator to inhibit transcription in E. coli. This inhibition can be relieved by adding lactose or isopropyl-β-D-thiogalactopyranoside (IPTG). lac repressor encoded by lacI
   1480..1510    -  promoter       lac promoter: promoter for the E. coli lac operon
   1525..1546    -  protein_bind   CAP binding site: CAP binding activates transcription in the presence of cAMP. E. coli catabolite activator protein
   1559..1651    -  CDS            lacI (fragment): lac repressor; lacI; The lac repressor binds to the lac operator to inhibit transcription in E. coli. This inhibition can be relieved by adding lactose or isopropyl-β-D-thiogalactopyranoside (IPTG).
   1834..2422    -  rep_origin     ori: high-copy-number ColE1/pMB1/pBR322/pUC origin of replication
   2600..3409    -  CDS            KanR: aminoglycoside phosphotransferase; aph(3')-Ia; confers resistance to kanamycin in bacteria or G418 (Geneticin®) in eukaryotes
   3516..35      +  CDS            rop (fragment) (across the origin): Rop protein, which maintains plasmids at low copy number; rop
>Addgene plasmid #123389 | TRAV16 | addgene full sequence | sequence record 243777 | Addgene NGS Result
TCGCGCGTTTCGGTGATGACGGTGAAAACCTCTGACACATGCAGCTCCCGGAGACGGTCACAGCTTGTCT
GTAAGCGGATGCCGGGAGCAGACAAGCCCGTCAGGGCGCGTCAGCGGGTGTTGGCGGGTGTCGGGGCTGG
CTTAACTATGCGGCATCAGAGCAGATTGTACTGAGAGTGCACCATATGCGGTGTGAAATACCGCACAGAT
GCGTAAGGAGAAAATACCGCATCAGGCGCCATTCGCCATTCAGGCTGCGCAACTGTTGGGAAGGGCGATC
GGTGCGGGCCTCTTCGCTATTACGCCAGCTGGCGAAAGGGGGATGTGCTGCAAGGCGATTAAGTTGGGTA
ACGCCAGGGTTTTCCCAGTCACGACGTTGTAAAACGACGGCCAGAGAATTCGAGCTCGGTACCTCGCGAA
TACATCTAGATGGTCTCTACCTGAACAAGGTGTTCCCACCCGAGGTCGCTGTGTTTGAGCCATCAGAAGC
AGAGATCTCCCACACCCAAAAGGCCACACTGGTGTGCCTGGCCACAGGCTTCTTCCCCGACCACGTGGAG
CTGAGCTGGTGGGTGAATGGGAAGGAGGTGCACAGTGGGGTCAGCACGGACCCGCAGCCCCTCAAGGAGC
AGCCCGCCCTCAATGACTCCAGATACTGCCTGAGCAGCCGCCTGAGGGTTTCGGCCACCTTCTGGCAGAA
CCCCCGCAACCACTTCCGCTGTCAAGTCCAGTTCTACGGGCTCTCGGAGAATGACGAGTGGACCCAGGAT
AGGGCCAAACCCGTCACCCAGATCGTCAGCGCCGAGGCCTGGGGTAGAGCAGACTGTGGCTTTACCTCGG
TGTCCTACCAGCAAGGGGTCCTGTCTGCCACCATCCTCTATGAGATCCTGCTAGGGAAGGCCACCCTGTA
TGCTGTGCTGGTCAGCGCCCTTGTGTTGATGGCCATGGTCAAGAGAAAGGATTTCAGGAGGAGGAGGAGC
GGCAGTGGAGTGAAACAGACTTTGAATTTTGACCTTCTCAAGTTGGCGGGAGACGTGGAGTCCAACCCAG
GGCCCATGAAGCCCACCCTCATCTCAGTGCTTGTGATAATATTTATACTCAGAGGAACAAGAGCCCAGAG
AGTGACTCAGCCCGAGAAGCTCCTCTCTGTCTTTAAAGGGGCCCCAGTGGAGCTGAAGTGCAACTATTCC
TATTCTGGGAGTCCTGAACTCTTCTGGTATGTCCAGTACTCCAGACAACGCCTCCAGTTACTCTTGAGAC
ACATCTCTAGAGAGAGCATCAAAGGCTTCACTGCTGACCTTAACAAAGGCGAGACATCTTTCCACCTGAA
GAAACCATTTGCTCAAGAGGAAGACTCAGCCATGTATTGAGACCATCGGATCCCGGGCCCGTCGACTGCA
GAGGCCTGCATGCAAGCTTGGTGTAATCATGGTCATAGCTGTTTCCTGTGTGAAATTGTTATCCGCTCAC
AATTCCACACAACATACGAGCCGGAAGCATAAAGTGTAAAGCCTGGGGTGCCTAATGAGTGAGCTAACTC
ACATTAATTGCGTTGCGCTCACTGCCCGCTTTCCAGTCGGGAAACCTGTCGTGCCAGCTGCATTAATGAA
TCGGCCAACGCGCGGGGAGAGGCGGTTTGCGTATTGGGCGCTCTTCCGCTTCCTCGCTCACTGACTCGCT
GCGCTCGGTCGTTCGGCTGCGGCGAGCGGTATCAGCTCACTCAAAGGCGGTAATACGGTTATCCACAGAA
TCAGGGGATAACGCAGGAAAGAACATGTGAGCAAAAGGCCAGCAAAAGGCCAGGAACCGTAAAAAGGCCG
CGTTGCTGGCGTTTTTCCATAGGCTCCGCCCCCCTGACGAGCATCACAAAAATCGACGCTCAAGTCAGAG
GTGGCGAAACCCGACAGGACTATAAAGATACCAGGCGTTTCCCCCTGGAAGCTCCCTCGTGCGCTCTCCT
GTTCCGACCCTGCCGCTTACCGGATACCTGTCCGCCTTTCTCCCTTCGGGAAGCGTGGCGCTTTCTCATA
GCTCACGCTGTAGGTATCTCAGTTCGGTGTAGGTCGTTCGCTCCAAGCTGGGCTGTGTGCACGAACCCCC
CGTTCAGCCCGACCGCTGCGCCTTATCCGGTAACTATCGTCTTGAGTCCAACCCGGTAAGACACGACTTA
TCGCCACTGGCAGCAGCCACTGGTAACAGGATTAGCAGAGCGAGGTATGTAGGCGGTGCTACAGAGTTCT
TGAAGTGGTGGCCTAACTACGGCTACACTAGAAGAACAGTATTTGGTATCTGCGCTCTGCTGAAGCCAGT
TACCTTCGGAAAAAGAGTTGGTAGCTCTTGATCCGGCAAACAAACCACCGCTGGTAGCGGTGGTTTTTTT
GTTTGCAAGCAGCAGATTACGCGCAGAAAAAAAGGATCTCAAGAAGATCCTTTGATCTTTTCTACGGGGT
CTGACGCTCAGTGGAACGAAAACTCACGTTAAGGGATTTTGGTCATGAGATTATCAAAAAGGATCTTCAC
CTAGATCCTTTTAAATTAAAAATGAAGTTTTAAATCAAGCCCAATCTGAATAATGTTACAACCAATTAAC
CAATTCTGATTAGAAAAACTCATCGAGCATCAAATGAAACTGCAATTTATTCATATCAGGATTATCAATA
CCATATTTTTGAAAAAGCCGTTTCTGTAATGAAGGAGAAAACTCACCGAGGCAGTTCCATAGGATGGCAA
GATCCTGGTATCGGTCTGCGATTCCGACTCGTCCAACATCAATACAACCTATTAATTTCCCCTCGTCAAA
AATAAGGTTATCAAGTGAGAAATCACCATGAGTGACGACTGAATCCGGTGAGAATGGCAAAAGTTTATGC
ATTTCTTTCCAGACTTGTTCAACAGGCCAGCCATTACGCTCGTCATCAAAATCACTCGCATCAACCAAAC
CGTTATTCATTCGTGATTGCGCCTGAGCGAGACGAAATACGCGATCGCTGTTAAAAGGACAATTACAAAC
AGGAATCGAATGCAACCGGCGCAGGAACACTGCCAGCGCATCAACAATATTTTCACCTGAATCAGGATAT
TCTTCTAATACCTGGAATGCTGTTTTTCCGGGGATCGCAGTGGTGAGTAACCATGCATCATCAGGAGTAC
GGATAAAATGCTTGATGGTCGGAAGAGGCATAAATTCCGTCAGCCAGTTTAGTCTGACCATCTCATCTGT
AACATCATTGGCAACGCTACCTTTGCCATGTTTCAGAAACAACTCTGGCGCATCGGGCTTCCCATACAAG
CGATAGATTGTCGCACCTGATTGCCCGACATTATCGCGAGCCCATTTATACCCATATAAATCAGCATCCA
TGTTGGAATTTAATCGCGGCCTCGACGTTTCCCGTTGAATATGGCTCATAACACCCCTTGTATTACTGTT
TATGTAAGCAGACAGTTTTATTGTTCATGATGATATATTTTTATCTTGTGCAATGTAACATCAGAGATTT
TGAGACACGGGCCAGAGCTGCA
